>Addgene plasmid #17204 | M63 pPET28a-TEV-human beta cat domain C(666-781) | addgene partial sequence | sequence record 22955 | T7 5'-TAATACGACTCACTATAGGG-3'
ATTTTGTTTAACTTTAAGAAGGAGATATACCATGGGCAGCAGCCATCATCATCATCATCACAGCAGCGGC
CTGGTGCCGCGCGGCAGCCATATGGCTAGCATGACTGGTGGACAGCAAATGGGTCGCGGATCCGAAAACC
TGTATTTTCAGGGCAAGCCACAAGATTACAAGAAACGGCTTTCAGTTGAGCTGACCAGCTCTCTCTTCAG
AACAGAGCCAATGGCTTGGAATGAGACTGCTGATCTTGGACTTGATATTGGTGCCCAGGGAGAACCCCTT
GGATATCGCCAGGATGATCCTAGCTATCGTTCTTTTCACTCTGGTGGATATGGCCAGGATGCCTTGGGTA
TGGACCCCATGATGGAACATGAGATGGGTGGCCACCACCCTGGTGCTGACTATCCAGTTGATGGGCTGCC
AGATCTGGGGCATGCCCAGGACCTCATGGATGGGCTGCCTCCAGGTGACAGCAATCAGCTGGCCTGGTTT
GATACTGACCTTTAACTCGACAAGCTTGCGGCCGCACTCGAGCACCACCACCACCACCACTGAGATCCGG
CTGCTAACAAAGCCCGAAAGGAAGCTGAGTTGGCTGCTGCCACCGCTGAGCAATAACTAGCATAACCCCT
TGGGGCCTCTAAACGGGTCTTGAGGGGTTTTTTGCTGAAAGGAGGAACTATATCCGGATTGGCGAATGGG
[124 nt withheld, positions 701-824]
C
[91 nt withheld, positions 826-916]
A
[41 nt withheld, positions 918-958]
NTTTTCGCCCTTTGA
