[The description below was written by a language model from this plasmid's Addgene catalogue record.]
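Description:
M63 pPET28a-TEV-human beta cat domain C(666-781) is a bacterial expression plasmid built on the pET-28a backbone (about 5.4 kb without insert) and selected with kanamycin. It carries a 345 bp fragment of human beta-catenin (CTNNB1) encoding only the carboxy-terminal region of the protein, residues 666-781, referred to in the name as domain C. The fragment was prepared as a BamHI-XhoI piece and ligated into the BamHI and SalI sites of the vector. Joining the compatible XhoI and SalI ends destroyed both sites at the 3′ junction, while the record does not say whether the 5′ BamHI site survived.

The encoded product reads, from the amino terminus, as a backbone-derived His tag, a TEV protease recognition site, and then the beta-catenin C-terminal fragment. This arrangement allows the recombinant protein to be captured by immobilised metal affinity chromatography through the His tag, after which TEV cleavage can remove the tag to leave the beta-catenin domain largely free of extra residues. The record does not list the promoter explicitly, but pET-28 vectors generally drive expression from a T7 promoter under lac operator control, which fits the T7 primer given for sequencing the 5′ end. Such vectors need a host supplying T7 RNA polymerase for expression, whereas the listed DH5alpha strain serves for plasmid propagation. No feature table is provided, and copy number is recorded as unknown. The specific application is not stated, though the design points to production of purified beta-catenin C-terminal domain for biochemical, binding or structural studies.
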