Addgene plasmid #17204: M63 pPET28a-TEV-human beta cat domain C(666-781)
Depositing lab: Randall Moon. Depositing organization: University of Washington.
Backbone
  Vector backbone: pET-28 a
  Backbone manufacturer: EMD Biosciences
  Backbone size w/o insert (bp): 5400
  Vector type: Bacterial Expression
Growth in bacteria
  Bacterial resistance: Kanamycin, 50 μg/mL
  Growth temperature: 37°C
  Growth strain: DH5alpha
  Copy number: Unknown
Gene/Insert
  Gene/Insert name: beta catenin (alt name: b-catenin)
  Species: H. sapiens (human)
  Insert size (bp): 345
  Mutation: carboxy-terminal residues 666-781
  Entrez Gene: CTNNB1 (a.k.a. CTNNB, EVR7, MRD19, NEDSDV, armadillo)
  Tag / fusion protein: HIS (N terminal on backbone)
  Cloning method: Restriction Enzyme; 5′ cloning site BamHI (unknown if destroyed); 3′ cloning site XhoI / SalI (destroyed during cloning)
  Sequencing primers: 5′ T7
Terms and licenses: Academic/Nonprofit Terms; Industry Terms: Not Available to Industry
Depositor comments: Description: This is an amino terminal HIS tag, then TEV protease site, then human beta catenin carboxy terminal residues 666-781, as a BamHI-XhoI fragment cloned into BamHI and SalI sites. Reference: Made by Ken-Ichi Takemaru.
How to cite: M63 pPET28a-TEV-human beta cat domain C(666-781) was a gift from Randall Moon (Addgene plasmid # 17204 ; http://n2t.net/addgene:17204 ; RRID:Addgene_17204)
